>Addgene plasmid #169262 | p414GPD-3xFLAG-Nop4 L306P | addgene full sequence | sequence record 335122 | Addgene NGS Result
CTGAGATACCTACAGCGTGAGCTATGAGAAAGCGCCACGCTTCCCGAAGGGAGAAAGGCGGACAGGTATC
CGGTAAGCGGCAGGGTCGGAACAGGAGAGCGCACGAGGGAGCTTCCAGGGGGAAACGCCTGGTATCTTTA
TAGTCCTGTCGGGTTTCGCCACCTCTGACTTGAGCGTCGATTTTTGTGATGCTCGTCAGGGGGGCGGAGC
CTATGGAAAAACGCCAGCAACGCGGCCTTTTTACGGTTCCTGGCCTTTTGCTGGCCTTTTGCTCACATGT
TCTTTCCTGCGTTATCCCCTGATTCTGTGGATAACCGTATTACCGCCTTTGAGTGAGCTGATACCGCTCG
CCGCAGCCGAACGACCGAGCGCAGCGAGTCAGTGAGCGAGGAAGCGGAAGAGCGCCCAATACGCAAACCG
CCTCTCCCCGCGCGTTGGCCGATTCATTAATGCAGCTGGCACGACAGGTTTCCCGACTGGAAAGCGGGCA
GTGAGCGCAACGCAATTAATGTGAGTTAGCTCACTCATTAGGCACCCCAGGCTTTACACTTTATGCTTCC
GGCTCGTATGTTGTGTGGAATTGTGAGCGGATAACAATTTCACACAGGAAACAGCTATGACCATGATTAC
GCCAAGCGCGCAATTAACCCTCACTAAAGGGAACAAAAGCTGGAGCTCAGTTTATCATTATCAATACTCG
CCATTTCAAAGAATACGTAAATAATTAATAGTAGTGATTTTCCTAACTTTATTTAGTCAAAAAATTAGCC
TTTTAATTCTGCTGTAACCCGTACATGCCCAAAATAGGGGGCGGGTTACACAGAATATATAACATCGTAG
GTGTCTGGGTGAACAGTTTATTCCTGGCATCCACTAAATATAATGGAGCCCGCTTTTTAAGCTGGCATCC
AGAAAAAAAAAGAATCCCAGCACCAAAATATTGTTTTCTTCACCAACCATCAGTTCATAGGTCCATTCTC
TTAGCGCAACTACAGAGAACAGGGGCACAAACAGGCAAAAAACGGGCACAACCTCAATGGAGTGATGCAA
CCTGCCTGGAGTAAATGATGACACAAGGCAATTGACCCACGCATGTATCTATCTCATTTTCTTACACCTT
CTATTACCTTCTGCTCTCTCTGATTTGGAAAAAGCTGAAAAAAAAGGTTGAAACCAGTTCCCTGAAATTA
TTCCCCTACTTGACTAATAAGTATATAAAGACGGTAGGTATTGATTGTAATTCTGTAAATCTATTTCTTA
AACTTCTTAAATTCTACTTTTATAGTTAGTCTTTTTTTTAGTTTTAAAACACCAGAACTTAGTTTCGACG
GATTCTAGAACTAGTGGATCCCCCGGGCTGCAGATGGACTACAAAGACCATGACGGTGATTATAAAGATC
ATGATATCGATTACAAGGATGACGATGACAAGACAAGTTTGTACAAAAAAGCAGGCTACAAAATGGAAGA
AACAATAGAAAATGTTGAAGTGCCTTCTAGTAATGTCTCAAAACAAAATGACGACGGCCTAGATATGAAG
ACTTTGTTTGTGAGGTCTATACCCCAGGATGTCACAGATGAGCAGCTGGCAGATTTCTTTTCCAATTTTG
CTCCGATCAAGCATGCGGTAGTTGTTAAGGACACGAATAAAAGGTCCAGGGGCTTCGGGTTCGTTAGTTT
TGCTGTAGAGGATGACACAAAAGAAGCCCTAGCTAAGGCCAGAAAGACCAAATTTAACGGACATATCTTG
AGGGTAGACATTGCTAAAAGAAGAGATCGTTCAAAGAAAACATCAGAAGTGGTTGAAAAGAGCACACCTG
AGTCATCTGAGAAAATAACGGGCCAGAACAATGAAGATGAGGACGATGCTGATGGTGAAGACTCCATGCT
AAAAGGTAAACCGAAATTAATTATCAGAAATATGCCATGGAGTTGTCGTGATCCAGTTAAATTGAAAAAG
ATCTTTGGTAGATATGGTACCGTCGTGGAGGCTACCATTCCAAGGAAGCGTGATGGTAAATTGTGTGGAT
TTGCGTTTGTTACTATGAAGAAAATCAGTAATTGTAGAATTGCTTTGGAAAACACCAAAGACTTGAAAAT
TGATGGTAGAAAGGTGGCTGTTGATTTTGCTGTTCAAAAAAACAGATGGGAAGATTACAAAAAAGCCCAG
CCAGAAATGAATGACAAAGATGATAACGAGTCAGGAAATGAAGATGCTGAAGAAAACCATGACGACGAAG
AAGATGAAAATGAAGAGGAAGATAGACAAGTAGATCAAGCTTCAAAAAACAAAGAATCGAAACGTAAAGC
ACAAAACAAAAGGGAAGATTTTTCTGTTTTTGTTCGTAACGTCCCTTATGATGCCACTGAAGAATCTCCG
GCTCCGCACTTCAGTAAATTTGGCAGCGTTAAATACGCATTACCTGTTATCGATAAGTCTACGGGGTTGG
CTAAAGGTACGGCCTTTGTAGCCTTCAAAGACCAATATACATATAACGAGTGTATCAAAAATGCGCCTGC
GGCTGGCTCTACCTCTTTATTGATAGGTGATGATGTCATGCCTGAGTATGTGTATGAAGGTCGTGTTCTG
TCCATTACTCCAACGTTAGTAAGAGAGGATGCTGGAAGAATGGCAGAAAAGAACGCCGCCAAAAGAAAGG
AGGCCCTAGGTAAAGCGCCAGGCGAAAAAGATAGACGTAACTTATATTTGCTGAATGAAGGTAGAGTTGT
TGAAGGCTCAAAAATGGCTGATTTGTTAACCAACACTGACATGGAGATCAGAGAAAAATCTTACAAATTA
AGAGTGGAGCAACTGAAAAAGAACCCATCTTTGCATTTGTCGATGACTAGGTTGGCTATCAGAAATCTTC
CTAGAGCAATGAATGATAAAGCATTAAAGGCGTTAGCTCGTAAAGCTGTCGTGGAATTTGCTACAGAAGT
TAAAAATAAGGAAAGACATCCATTGAGTAAAGAAGAGATTATCAGATCTACAAAGGAAAAATACAAGTTC
ATGGGTCCAGATGAGATTGAAGCTCAAAAAAAGAAAGACAAAAAAAGTGGTGTTGTCAAGCAAGCAAAAG
TTATAATGGAAGTTAAAGGATCAACTGCGGGAAGAAGTAGAGGTTACGGTTTTGTAGAATTCAGAGATCA
TAAAAACGCTTTGATGGGCTTAAGGTGGTTGAATTGTCATGCCGTTACCTCCGATGAAATTTTAGAGGGT
TTGAATGATGATGAAAAGAAACAAGTAGACAATGACTTAGGCAAAGGAAGACGTCTTTGTGTTGAATTTG
CGATTGAGAACTCTAACGTCGTAAAGAGAAGAAGGGAACAATTGAAGCAAGCAAGAACCAAGAGAACAAG
ACCAGATAATGAAGATACTGGAGATGTCGGAGAATCCGAGAATAAGAAGCCAAAAAAAGAAGAAGCAACG
ACGCCCACCAATCCCGATGACAAAAAGATGGGCGATGATATAAAGAGAATAATCGGGTTCAAGCGTAAGA
GAAAGCACGCAAAAAAAAACCCAGCTTTCTTGTACAAAGTGGTAGTCATGTAATTAGTTATGTCACGCTT
ACATTCACGCCCTCCCCCCACATCCGCTCTAACCGAAAAGGAAGGAGTTAGACAACCTGAAGTCTAGGTC
CCTATTTATTTTTTTATAGTTATGTTAGTATTAAGAACGTTATTTATATTTCAAATTTTTCTTTTTTTTC
TGTACAGACGCGTGTACGCATGTAACATTATACTGAAAACCTTGCTTGAGAAGGTTTTGGGACGCTCGAA
GGCTTTAATTTGCGGCCGGTACCCAATTCGCCCTATAGTGAGTCGTATTACGCGCGCTCACTGGCCGTCG
TTTTACAACGTCGTGACTGGGAAAACCCTGGCGTTACCCAACTTAATCGCCTTGCAGCACATCCCCCTTT
CGCCAGCTGGCGTAATAGCGAAGAGGCCCGCACCGATCGCCCTTCCCAACAGTTGCGCAGCCTGAATGGC
GAATGG
[124 nt withheld, positions 3997-4120]
C
[91 nt withheld, positions 4122-4212]
A
[49 nt withheld, positions 4214-4262]
CCTTTGACGTTGGAGTCCACGTTCTTT
[37 nt withheld, positions 4290-4326]
ACCCTATCTCGGTCTATTCTTTTGATTTATAAGGGATTTTGCCGATTTCGGCCTATTGGTTAAAAAATGA
GCTGATTTAACAAAAATTTAACGCGAATTTTAACAAAATATTAACGCTTACAATTTCCTGATGCGGTATT
TTCTCCTTACGCATCTGTGCGGTATTTCACACCGCATAGATCGGCAAGTGCACAAACAATACTTAAATAA
ATACTACTCAGTAATAACCTATTTCTTAGCATTTTTGACGAAATTTGCTATTTTGTTAGAGTCTTTTACA
CCATTTGTCTCCACACCTCCGCTTACATCAACACCAATAACGCCATTTAATCTAAGCGCATCACCAACAT
TTTCTGGCGTCAGTCCACCAGCTAACATAAAATGTAAGCTTTCGGGGCTCTCTTGCCTTCCAACCCAGTC
AGAAATCGAGTTCCAATCCAAAAGTTCACCTGTCCCACCTGCTTCTGAATCAAACAAGGGAATAAACGAA
TGAGGTTTCTGTGAAGCTGCACTGAGTAGTATGTTGCAGTCTTTTGGAAATACGAGTCTTTTAATAACTG
GCAAACCGAGGAACTCTTGGTATTCTTGCCACGACTCATCTCCATGCAGTTGGACGATATCAATGCCGTA
ATCATTGACCAGAGCCAAAACATCCTCCTTAGGTTGATTACGAAACACGCCAACCAAGTATTTCGGAGTG
CCTGAACTATTTTTATATGCTTTTACAAGACTTGAAATTTTCCTTGCAATAACCGGGTCAATTGTTCTCT
TTCTATTGGGCACACATATAATACCCAGCAAGTCAGCATCGGAATCTAGAGCACATTCTGCGGCCTCTGT
GCTCTGCAAGCCGCAAACTTTCACCAATGGACCAGAACTACCTGTGAAATTAATAACAGACATACTCCAA
GCTGCCTTTGTGTGCTTAATCACGTATACTCACGTGCTCAATAGTCACCAATGCCCTCCCTCTTGGCCCT
CTCCTTTTCTTTTTTCGACCGAATTAATTCTTAATCGGCAAAAAAAGAAAAGCTCCGGATCAAGATTGTA
CGTAAGGTGACAAGCTATTTTTCAATAAAGAATATCTTCCACTACTGCCATCTGGCGTCATAACTGCAAA
GTACACATATATTACGATGCTGTTCTATTAAATGCTTCCTATATTATATATATAGTAATGTCGTGATCTA
TGGTGCACTCTCAGTACAATCTGCTCTGATGCCGCATAGTTAAGCCAGCCCCGACACCCGCCAACACCCG
CTGACGCGCCCTGACGGGCTTGTCTGCTCCCGGCATCCGCTTACAGACAAGCTGTGACCGTCTCCGGGAG
CTGCATGTGTCAGAGGTTTTCACCGTCATCACCGAAACGCGCGAGACGAAAGGGCCTCGTGATACGCCTA
TTTTTATAGGTTAATGTCATGATAATAATGGTTTCTTAGACGGATCGCTTGCCTGTAACTTACACGCGCC
TCGTATCTTTTAATGATGGAATAATTTGGGAATTTACTCTGTGTTTATTTATTTTTATGTTTTGTATTTG
GATTTTAGAAAGTAAATAAAGAAGGTAGAAGAGTTACGGAATGAAGAAAAAAAAATAAACAAAGGTTTAA
AAAATTTCAACAAAAAGCGTACTTTACATATATATTTATTAGACAAGAAAAGCAGATTAAATAGATATAC
ATTCGATTAACGATAAGTAAAATGTAAAATCACAGGATTTTCGTGTGTGGTCTTCTACACAGACAAGATG
AAACAATTCGGCATTAATACCTGAGAGCAGGAAGAGCAAGATAAAAGGTAGTATTTGTTGGCGATCCCCC
TAGAGTCTTTTACATCTTCGGAAAACAAAAACTATTTTTTCTTTAATTTCTTTTTTTACTTTCTATTTTT
AATTTATATATTTATATTAAAAAATTTAAATTATAATTATTTTTATAGCACGTGATGAAAAGGACCCAGG
TGGCACTTTTCGGGGAAATGTGCGCGGAACCCCTATTTGTTTATTTTTCTAAATACATTCAAATATGTAT
CCGCTCATGAGACAATAACCCTGATAAATGCTTCAATAATATTGAAAAAGGAAGAGTATGAGTATTCAAC
ATTTCCGTGTCGCCCTTATTCCCTTTTTTGCGGCATTTTGCCTTCCTGTTTTTGCTCACCCAGAAACGCT
GGTGAAAGTAAAAGATGCTGAAGATCAGTTGGGTGCACGAGTGGGTTACATCGAACTGGATCTCAACAGC
GGTAAGATCCTTGAGAGTTTTCGCCCCGAAGAACGTTTTCCAATGATGAGCACTTTTAAAGTTCTGCTAT
GTGGCGCGGTATTATCCCGTATTGACGCCGGGCAAGAGCAACTCGGTCGCCGCATACACTATTCTCAGAA
TGACTTGGTTGAGTACTCACCAGTCACAGAAAAGCATCTTACGGATGGCATGACAGTAAGAGAATTATGC
AGTGCTGCCATAACCATGAGTGATAACACTGCGGCCAACTTACTTCTGACAACGATCGGAGGACCGAAGG
AGCTAACCGCTTTTTTGCACAACATGGGGGATCATGTAACTCGCCTTGATCGTTGGGAACCGGAGCTGAA
TGAAGCCATACCAAACGACGAGCGTGACACCACGATGCCTGTAGCAATGGCAACAACGTTGCGCAAACTA
TTAACTGGCGAACTACTTACTCTAGCTTCCCGGCAACAATTAATAGACTGGATGGAGGCGGATAAAGTTG
CAGGACCACTTCTGCGCTCGGCCCTTCCGGCTGGCTGGTTTATTGCTGATAAATCTGGAGCCGGTGAGCG
TGGGTCTCGCGGTATCATTGCAGCACTGGGGCCAGATGGTAAGCCCTCCCGTATCGTAGTTATCTACACG
ACGGGGAGTCAGGCAACTATGGATGAACGAAATAGACAGATCGCTGAGATAGGTGCCTCACTGATTAAGC
ATTGGTAACTGTCAGACCAAGTTTACTCATATATACTTTAGATTGATTTAAAACTTCATTTTTAATTTAA
AAGGATCTAGGTGAAGATCCTTTTTGATAATCTCATGACCAAAATCCCTTAACGTGAGTTTTCGTTCCAC
TGAGCGTCAGACCCCGTAGAAAAGATCAAAGGATCTTCTTGAGATCCTTTTTTTCTGCGCGTAATCTGCT
GCTTGCAAACAAAAAAACCACCGCTACCAGCGGTGGTTTGTTTGCCGGATCAAGAGCTACCAACTCTTTT
TCCGAAGGTAACTGGCTTCAGCAGAGCGCAGATACCAAATACTGTTCTTCTAGTGTAGCCGTAGTTAGGC
CACCACTTCAAGAACTCTGTAGCACCGCCTACATACCTCGCTCTGCTAATCCTGTTACCAGTGGCTGCTG
CCAGTGGCGATAAGTCGTGTCTTACCGGGTTGGACTCAAGACGATAGTTACCGGATAAGGCGCAGCGGTC
GGGCTGAACGGGGGGTTCGTGCACACAGCCCAGCTTGGAGCGAACGACCTACACCGAA
Features (pLannotate 1.2.2; 24 found; start..end, strand, type, name):
    402..494     +  CDS            lacI (fragment): lac repressor; lacI; The lac repressor binds to the lac operator to inhibit transcription in E. coli. This inhibition can be relieved by adding lactose or isopropyl-β-D-thiogalactopyranoside (IPTG).
    507..528     +  protein_bind   CAP binding site: CAP binding activates transcription in the presence of cAMP. E. coli catabolite activator protein
    543..573     +  promoter       lac promoter: promoter for the E. coli lac operon
    581..597     +  protein_bind   lac operator: The lac repressor binds to the lac operator to inhibit transcription in E. coli. This inhibition can be relieved by adding lactose or isopropyl-β-D-thiogalactopyranoside (IPTG). lac repressor encoded by lacI
    642..660     +  promoter       T3 promoter: promoter for bacteriophage T3 RNA polymerase
    685..1328    +  promoter       GAP promoter: S. cerevisiae TDH3; promoter for glyceraldehyde-3-phosphate dehydrogenase
   1334..1363    +  misc_feature   MCS (fragment): pBluescript multiple cloning site
   1367..1432    +  CDS            3xFLAG: three tandem FLAG® epitope tags, followed by an enterokinase cleavage site
   1433..1457    +  protein_bind   attB1: mutant version of attB; recombination site for the Gateway® BP reaction BP Clonase™
   1463..3517    +  CDS            NOP4: NOP4_YEAST - Also known as NOP77. Experimental evidence at protein level: Swiss-Prot protein existence level 1. Required for 60S ribosomal subunit synthesis. Probably involved in the processing of 27S rRNA to produce mature 25S rRNA. From Saccharomyces cerevisiae (strain ATCC 204508 / S288c) (Baker's yeast).
   3519..3543    -  protein_bind   attB2: mutant version of attB; recombination site for the Gateway® BP reaction BP Clonase™
   3546..3793    +  terminator     CYC1 terminator: S. cerevisiae CYC1; transcription terminator for CYC1
   3812..3830    -  promoter       T7 promoter: promoter for bacteriophage T7 RNA polymerase
   3838..3993    +  CDS            lacZα (fragment): LacZα fragment of β-galactosidase; lacZ fragment
   3997..4425    +  rep_origin     f1 ori (sequence partly withheld): f1 bacteriophage origin of replication; arrow indicates direction of (+) strand synthesis
   4453..4504    -  misc_feature   bom (fragment): basis of mobility region from pBR322
   4555..5229    -  CDS            TRP1: phosphoribosylanthranilate isomerase, required for tryptophan biosynthesis; S. cerevisiae TRP1; yeast auxotrophic marker
   5230..5377    -  promoter       TRP1 promoter: S. cerevisiae TRP1
   5515..5564    -  misc_feature   bom (fragment): basis of mobility region from pBR322
   5666..5701    -  CDS            rop (fragment): Rop protein, which maintains plasmids at low copy number; rop
   5769..6272    -  misc_feature   CEN/ARS: S. cerevisiae CEN6 centromere fused to an autonomously replicating sequence
   6309..6413    +  promoter       AmpR promoter: bla
   6414..7274    +  CDS            AmpR: β-lactamase; bla; confers resistance to ampicillin, carbenicillin, and related antibiotics
   7445..219     +  rep_origin     ori (across the origin): high-copy-number ColE1/pMB1/pBR322/pUC origin of replication
