[The description below was written by a language model from this plasmid's Addgene catalogue record and pLannotate feature annotations shown in this document.]
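Description:
p414GPD-3xFLAG-Nop4 L306P is a yeast–E. coli shuttle plasmid (about 7.8 kb) built on the p414GPD backbone for constitutive expression of a mutant nucleolar protein in Saccharomyces cerevisiae. In yeast it is maintained through a CEN6/ARS element, which gives stable, low-copy centromeric propagation, and it is selected by complementation of tryptophan auxotrophy with the TRP1 marker under its own promoter. In bacteria it replicates from a high-copy ColE1/pUC-type origin and carries the β-lactamase gene for ampicillin selection. The pBluescript-derived scaffold also contributes an f1 origin, lac promoter/operator and lacZα remnants, and flanking T3 and T7 promoters. These play no part in yeast expression.

The expression cassette uses the strong constitutive GPD (TDH3, glyceraldehyde-3-phosphate dehydrogenase) promoter and the CYC1 transcription terminator. Between them, an N-terminal 3xFLAG epitope is joined through an attB1 site to the NOP4 (NOP77) open reading frame, which is followed by attB2. The attB sites reflect insertion of the gene by Gateway recombination. Nop4 is required for 60S ribosomal subunit synthesis and is thought to act in processing of 27S pre-rRNA to mature 25S rRNA. This version carries the Leu306Pro substitution.

The FLAG tag allows detection or immunoprecipitation of the mutant protein. The associated publication concerns variants in the human 60S assembly factor RBM28 that cause the ribosomopathy ANE syndrome, which suggests the plasmid was used to examine how this substitution affects Nop4 function in yeast, although the record does not describe specific experiments.
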