Addgene plasmid #169262: p414GPD-3xFLAG-Nop4 L306P
Purpose: S. cerevisiae (yeast) vector for constitutive expression of 3xFLAG-Nop4 L306P
Depositing lab: Susan Baserga. Depositing organization: Yale University. Publication: Biallelic splicing variants in the nucleolar 60S assembly factor RBM28 cause the ribosomopathy ANE syndrome. Bryant CJ, Lorea CF, de Almeida HL Jr, Weinert L, Vedolin L, Pinto E Vairo F, Baserga SJ. Proc Natl Acad Sci U S A. 2021 May 11;118(19). pii: 2017777118. doi: 10.1073/pnas.2017777118. PubMed 33941690.
Backbone
  Vector backbone: p414GPD
  Vector type: Yeast Expression
  Selectable markers: TRP1
Growth in bacteria
  Bacterial resistance: Ampicillin, 100 μg/mL
  Growth temperature: 37°C
  Growth strain: DH5alpha
  Copy number: High Copy
Gene/Insert
  Gene/Insert name: Nop4 L306P
  Species: S. cerevisiae (budding yeast)
  Mutation: p.(Leu306Pro)
  Entrez Gene: NOP4 (a.k.a. NOP77)
  Promoter: GPD
  Tag / fusion protein: 3xFLAG (N terminal on insert)
  Cloning method: Gateway Cloning
  Sequencing primers: 5′ GACGGTAGGTATTGATTGTAATTCTGT; 3′ TTCGGTTAGAGCGGATGTGG
Terms and licenses: Academic/Nonprofit Terms; Industry Terms: Not Available to Industry
How to cite: p414GPD-3xFLAG-Nop4 L306P was a gift from Susan Baserga (Addgene plasmid # 169262 ; http://n2t.net/addgene:169262 ; RRID:Addgene_169262)
